Addgene plasmid #29038: pEMS1109
Purpose: Expression of the reporter gene under the control of the MiniPromoter in this plasmid has not been tested
Depositing lab: Elizabeth Simpson. Depositing organization: University of British Columbia. Publication: A regulatory toolbox of MiniPromoters to drive selective expression in the brain. Portales-Casamar E, Swanson DJ, Liu L, de Leeuw CN, Banks KG, Ho Sui SJ, Fulton DL, Ali J, Amirabbasi M, Arenillas DJ, Babyak N, Black SF, Bonaguro RJ, Brauer E, Candido TR, Castellarin M, Chen J, Chen Y, Cheng JC, Chopra V, Docking TR, Dreolini L, D'Souza CA, Flynn EK, Glenn R, Hatakka K, Hearty TG, Imanian B, Jiang S, Khorasan-zadeh S, Komljenovic I, Laprise S, Liao NY, Lim JS, Lithwick S, Liu F, Liu J, Lu M, McConechy M, McLeod AJ, Milisavljevic M, Mis J, O'Connor K, Palma B, Palmquist DL, Schmouth JF, Swanson MI, Tam B, Ticoll A, Turner JL, Varhol R, Vermeulen J, Watkins RF, Wilson G, Wong BK, Wong SH, Wong TY, Yang GS, Ypsilanti AR, Jones SJ, Holt RA, Goldowitz D, Wasserman WW, Simpson EM. Proc Natl Acad Sci U S A. 2010 Sep 21. 107(38):16589-94. 10.1073/pnas.1009158107 PubMed 20807748.
Backbone
  Vector backbone: pEMS1302
  Backbone size w/o insert (bp): 17451
  Vector type: Pleiades Promoter Project [sic, Pleaides Plieades]
Growth in bacteria
  Bacterial resistance: Ampicillin, 100 μg/mL
  Growth temperature: 37°C
  Growth strain: DH5alpha
  Growth instructions: DH10B
  Copy number: High Copy
Gene/Insert
  Gene/Insert name: Ple174 (alt names: RAMP3; receptor activity modifying protein 3)
  Species: H. sapiens (human)
  Insert size (bp): 3430
  Entrez Gene: RAMP3
  Tag / fusion protein: EGFP-Cre-NLS (C terminal on backbone)
  Cloning method: Restriction Enzyme; 5′ cloning site FseI (unknown if destroyed); 3′ cloning site FseI (unknown if destroyed)
  Sequencing primers: 5′ Unknown
Terms and licenses: Academic/Nonprofit Terms; Industry Terms: Not Available to Industry
How to cite: pEMS1109 was a gift from Elizabeth Simpson (Addgene plasmid # 29038 ; http://n2t.net/addgene:29038 ; RRID:Addgene_29038)
