[The description below was written by a language model from this plasmid's Addgene catalogue record.]
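Description:
pEMS1109 is a plasmid from the Pleiades Promoter Project, a resource of compact human regulatory sequences ("MiniPromoters") designed to drive selective gene expression in defined brain regions and cell types. It is built on the large pEMS1302 backbone (about 17.5 kb without insert), is maintained as a high-copy plasmid in standard E. coli cloning strains, and is selected with ampicillin. No feature table is available, so the origin of replication and the other elements that account for the backbone's considerable size are not stated, nor is the intended delivery route into mammalian cells or animals.

The insert is Ple174, a roughly 3.4 kb MiniPromoter assembled from human regulatory sequence of RAMP3 (receptor activity modifying protein 3), cloned into an FseI site. It is not a protein-coding insert: although the catalogue lists EGFP-Cre-NLS as a C-terminal "tag" on the backbone, this is best read as the reporter cassette lying downstream of the promoter position. In that arrangement Ple174 would drive a fusion of green fluorescent protein with Cre recombinase and a nuclear localisation signal. Cells in which the promoter is active could then be seen directly by fluorescence, and Cre would recombine loxP-flanked targets there, for example to mark a lineage permanently or to activate a conditional allele.

The plasmid is intended for assessing whether the RAMP3-derived elements confer restricted expression. However, the depositor states explicitly that reporter expression under this MiniPromoter has not been tested in this plasmid, so its activity and specificity remain unverified.
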