>Addgene plasmid #29038 | pEMS1109 | addgene partial sequence | sequence record 41378 | EGFP-N 5'-CGTCGCCGTCCAGCTCGACCAG-3'
CTCCTCGCCCTTGCTCACCATGGTGGCGGCGAAGTTCCTATACCTTTTGAAGAATAGGAACTTCGGCGCG
CCACGCGTGGCCGGCCCCGCAGCTGGGTCACGCTCGGTCCCGCTGGGGGCGCGGCTGGGGGACGCCCGGT
TGGGGTTGGGGTGGGGCGGGGCCTCAGGGGGTCCGCCCTCAGGCCGCACCCCCAGACCACGCCTGCGGCC
GTGCCCCGTTGCCTCCAGATGTGGGGTGCAGTCCCTGCAGGCGCGCCGGGTGGGAGGGATGGGGGCGGCT
GGAGTCTCAGCGGGGTGAGAGGGGGGCGAGGGCAGGGTTTCGAGCTGGGGACAAGCTGGGGTAAGGTGGG
GTGCCGGCTGATGGGCTCTGAGGGCGGGGCTGGGGTGCTGAGCTGCAAAGGAGCTTTTTGGGAGCAGATT
GTAGGGGCAGACTGGGAGGTGAGCTGGGGTGAGCGTGGGGGCCGGCTGACGGTGGGCTGGGATGCAGGCT
GGAGAGACTTGGGGAACTTCCGTCCAGGCTCAGGGGCAGAGGGTGGGGGTAGACCGGGGAGGGAGCTGAG
GTGAGGATGAAGCGCTGGCTGATGATGGCCTAGAGGAGTCTGGGGGTAGACTGGAGGAAGGTGGACCTGG
