>Addgene plasmid #29038 | pEMS1109 | addgene partial sequence | sequence record 42418 | pEMS1307-fwd 5'-ccgcacgtctaagaaaccat-3'
AGGCGTATCACGAGGCCCTTTCGTCTTCAAGAATTAATTCCGATCATATTCAATAACCCTTAATGAATTC
GAGCTCCTAGGCCGGCCCTGGTGACAAAGCGAGACTCTGCCTCAAAAAAAAAAAAAAAAAAAAAAAAAAA
AAAAAGACTTGAAGGTGGTGATTGGCCAAGAAGAGGCCCATAGATTTTTGGCACTGGAGGTTCCTTGGAG
GTTATCTGACCTCCATGCTCTTACCTATTCTTCATAAGGAAACAGAAATCTGGAGGTTAGAGAGGAAGTT
GCCCAACCACAGAGACCAGGGGCAGAACCGCCCAGAATCCACAGCCTCCCAAGGTCGACTGACCGTGGCC
CATGGCAGCCACTTGCCAGTCTCGTCGATGCTCTTTCTGTCAAGGAGGGGGAGAGCGCCTGTGTTTCATT
TCCAAATGACTAGCCACAAAAGCCCTTTCTGGCGGAAATGCATCTGTTTGGCTGTTTATCATCTCTCAGT
GGCGTCTGGAAGTCCCTGAGACAAAAGAAACACAGGCCGGCATGTTCTTTGTTTCCCAATGAAACCAACC
AAAATGGATTTCTATTTTGATTCAGTTCCTGCGACCTTTACTAATGCAGCCAGTAGCTTGATTGGCAATG
GCCCTCTTTTGTGGTGTTGCCAGGAATCTGTCTTTACACCATTGTTCTAACATTGGGTGGGTTGTCAGGT
TTTGCTGGGAGCCCCTCAAGCCTCATGTGCACTA
